>Addgene plasmid #139672 | pTF-FLPe | addgene full sequence | sequence record 276311 | Addgene NGS Result
AGTACTTTAAAGTACTTTAAAGTACTTTAAAGTACTTTGATCCAACCCCTCCGCTGCTATAGTGCAGTCG
GCTTCTGACGTTCAGTGCAGCCGTCTTCTGAAAACGACATGTCGCACAAGTCCTAAGTTACGCGACAGGC
TGCCGCCCTGCCCTTTTCCTGGCGTTTTCTTGTCGCGTGTTTTAGTCGCATAAAGTAGAATACTTGCGAC
TAGAACCGGAGACATTACGCCATGAACAAGAGCGCCGCCGCTGGCCTGCTGGGCTATGCCCGCGTCAGCA
CCGACGACCAGGACTTGACCAACCAACGGGCCGAACTGCACGCGGCCGGCTGCACCAAGCTGTTTTCCGA
GAAGATCACCGGCACCAGGCGCGACCGCCCGGAGCTGGCCAGGATGCTTGACCACCTACGCCCTGGCGAC
GTTGTGACAGTGACCAGGCTAGACCGCCTGGCCCGCAGCACCCGCGACCTACTGGACATTGCCGAGCGCA
TCCAGGAGGCCGGCGCGGGCCTGCGTAGCCTGGCAGAGCCGTGGGCCGACACCACCACGCCGGCCGGCCG
CATGGTGTTGACCGTGTTCGCCGGCATTGCCGAGTTCGAGCGTTCCCTAATCATCGACCGCACCCGGAGC
GGGCGCGAGGCCGCCAAGGCCCGAGGCGTGAAGTTTGGCCCCCGCCCTACCCTCACCCCGGCACAGATCG
CGCACGCCCGCGAGCTGATCGACCAGGAAGGCCGCACCGTGAAAGAGGCGGCTGCACTGCTTGGCGTGCA
TCGCTCGACCCTGTACCGCGCACTTGAGCGCAGCGAGGAAGTGACGCCCACCGAGGCCAGGCGGCGCGGT
GCCTTCCGTGAGGACGCATTGACCGAGGCCGACGCCCTGGCGGCCGCCGAGAATGAACGCCAAGAGGAAC
AAGCATGAAACCGCACCAGGACGGCCAGGACGAACCGTTTTTCATTACCGAAGAGATCGAGGCGGAGATG
ATCGCGGCCGGGTACGTGTTCGAGCCGCCCGCGCACGTCTCAACCGTGCGGCTGCATGAAATCCTGGCCG
GTTTGTCTGATGCCAAGCTGGCGGCCTGGCCGGCCAGCTTGGCCGCTGAAGAAACCGAGCGCCGCCGTCT
AAAAAGGTGATGTGTATTTGAGTAAAACAGCTTGCGTCATGCGGTCGCTGCGTATATGATGCGATGAGTA
AATAAACAAATACGCAAGGGGAACGCATGAAGGTTATCGCTGTACTTAACCAGAAAGGCGGGTCAGGCAA
GACGACCATCGCAACCCATCTAGCCCGCGCCCTGCAACTCGCCGGGGCCGATGTTCTGTTAGTCGATTCC
GATCCCCAGGGCAGTGCCCGCGATTGGGCGGCCGTGCGGGAAGATCAACCGCTAACCGTTGTCGGCATCG
ACCGCCCGACGATTGACCGCGACGTGAAGGCCATCGGCCGGCGCGACTTCGTAGTGATCGACGGAGCGCC
CCAGGCGGCGGACTTGGCTGTGTCCGCGATCAAGGCAGCCGACTTCGTGCTGATTCCGGTGCAGCCAAGC
CCTTACGACATATGGGCCACCGCCGACCTGGTGGAGCTGGTTAAGCAGCGCATTGAGGTCACGGATGGAA
GGCTACAAGCGGCCTTTGTCGTGTCGCGGGCGATCAAAGGCACGCGCATCGGCGGTGAGGTTGCCGAGGC
GCTGGCCGGGTACGAGCTGCCCATTCTTGAGTCCCGTATCACGCAGCGCGTGAGCTACCCAGGCACTGCC
GCCGCCGGCACAACCGTTCTTGAATCAGAACCCGAGGGCGACGCTGCCCGCGAGGTCCAGGCGCTGGCCG
CTGAAATTAAATCAAAACTCATTTGAGTTAATGAGGTAAAGAGAAAATGAGCAAAAGCACAAACACGCTA
AGTGCCGGCCGTCCGAGCGCACGCAGCAGCAAGGCTGCAACGTTGGCCAGCCTGGCAGACACGCCAGCCA
TGAAGCGGGTCAACTTTCAGTTGCCGGCGGAGGATCACACCAAGCTGAAGATGTACGCGGTACGCCAAGG
CAAGACCATTACCGAGCTGCTATCTGAATACATCGCGCAGCTACCAGAGTAAATGAGCAAATGAATAAAT
GAGTAGATGAATTTTAGCGGCTAAAGGAGGCGGCATGGAAAATCAAGAACAACCAGGCACCGACGCCGTG
GAATGCCCCATGTGTGGAGGAACGGGCGGTTGGCCAGGCGTAAGCGGCTGGGTTGTCTGCCGGCCCTGCA
ATGGCACTGGAACCCCCAAGCCCGAGGAATCGGCGTGAGCGGTCGCAAACCATCCGGCCCGGTACAAATC
GGCGCGGCGCTGGGTGATGACCTGGTGGAGAAGTTGAAGGCCGCGCAGGCCGCCCAGCGGCAACGCATCG
AGGCAGAAGCACGCCCCGGTGAATCGTGGCAAGCGGCCGCTGATCGAATCCGCAAAGAATCCCGGCAACC
GCCGGCAGCCGGTGCGCCGTCGATTAGGAAGCCGCCCAAGGGCGACGAGCAACCAGATTTTTTCGTTCCG
ATGCTCTATGACGTGGGCACCCGCGATAGTCGCAGCATCATGGACGTGGCCGTTTTCCGTCTGTCGAAGC
GTGACCGACGAGCTGGCGAGGTGATCCGCTACGAGCTTCCAGACGGGCACGTAGAGGTTTCCGCAGGGCC
GGCCGGCATGGCCAGTGTGTGGGATTACGACCTGGTACTGATGGCGGTTTCCCATCTAACCGAATCCATG
AACCGATACCGGGAAGGGAAGGGAGACAAGCCCGGCCGCGTGTTCCGTCCACACGTTGCGGACGTACTCA
AGTTCTGCCGGCGAGCCGATGGCGGAAAGCAGAAAGACGACCTGGTAGAAACCTGCATTCGGTTAAACAC
CACGCACGTTGCCATGCAGCGTACGAAGAAGGCCAAGAACGGCCGCCTGGTGACGGTATCCGAGGGTGAA
GCCTTGATTAGCCGCTACAAGATCGTAAAGAGCGAAACCGGGCGGCCGGAGTACATCGAGATCGAGCTAG
CTGATTGGATGTACCGCGAGATCACAGAAGGCAAGAACCCGGACGTGCTGACGGTTCACCCCGATTACTT
TTTGATCGATCCCGGCATCGGCCGTTTTCTCTACCGCCTGGCACGCCGCGCCGCAGGCAAGGCAGAAGCC
AGATGGTTGTTCAAGACGATCTACGAACGCAGTGGCAGCGCCGGAGAGTTCAAGAAGTTCTGTTTCACCG
TGCGCAAGCTGATCGGGTCAAATGACCTGCCGGAGTACGATTTGAAGGAGGAGGCGGGGCAGGCTGGCCC
GATCCTAGTCATGCGCTACCGCAACCTGATCGAGGGCGAAGCATCCGCCGGTTCCTAATGTACGGAGCAG
ATGCTAGGGCAAATTGCCCTAGCAGGGGAAAAAGGTCGAAAAGGTCTCTTTCCTGTGGATAGCACGTACA
TTGGGAACCCAAAGCCGTACATTGGGAACCGGAACCCGTACATTGGGAACCCAAAGCCGTACATTGGGAA
CCGGTCACACATGTAAGTGACTGATATAAAAGAGAAAAAAGGCGATTTTTCCGCCTAAAACTCTTTAAAA
CTTATTAAAACTCTTAAAACCCGCCTGGCCTGTGCATAACTGTCTGGCCAGCGCACAGCCGAAGAGCTGC
AAAAAGCGCCTACCCTTCGGTCGCTGCGCTCCCTACGCCCCGCCGCTTCGCGTCGGCCTATCGCGGCCGC
TGGCCGCTCAAAAATGGCTGGCCTACGGCCAGGCAATCTACCAGGGCGCGGACAAGCCGCGCCGTCGCCA
CTCGACCGCCGGCGCCCACATCAAGGCACCCTGCCTCGCGCGTTTCGGTGATGACGGTGAAAACCTCTGA
CACATGCAGCTCCCGGAGACGGTCACAGCTTGTCTGTAAGCGGATGCCGGGAGCAGACAAGCCCGTCAGG
GCGCGTCAGCGGGTGTTGGCGGGTGTCGGGGCGCAGCCATGACCCAGTCACGTAGCGATAGCGGAGTGTA
TACTGGCTTAACTATGCGGCATCAGAGCAGATTGTACTGAGAGTGCACCATATGCGGTGTGAAATACCGC
ACAGATGCGTAAGGAGAAAATACCGCATCAGGCGCTCTTCCGCTTCCTCGCTCACTGACTCGCTGCGCTC
GGTCGTTCGGCTGCGGCGAGCGGTATCAGCTCACTCAAAGGCGGTAATACGGTTATCCACAGAATCAGGG
GATAACGCAGGAAAGAACATGTGAGCAAAAGGCCAGCAAAAGGCCAGGAACCGTAAAAAGGCCGCGTTGC
TGGCGTTTTTCCATAGGCTCCGCCCCCCTGACGAGCATCACAAAAATCGACGCTCAAGTCAGAGGTGGCG
AAACCCGACAGGACTATAAAGATACCAGGCGTTTCCCCCTGGAAGCTCCCTCGTGCGCTCTCCTGTTCCG
ACCCTGCCGCTTACCGGATACCTGTCCGCCTTTCTCCCTTCGGGAAGCGTGGCGCTTTCTCATAGCTCAC
GCTGTAGGTATCTCAGTTCGGTGTAGGTCGTTCGCTCCAAGCTGGGCTGTGTGCACGAACCCCCCGTTCA
GCCCGACCGCTGCGCCTTATCCGGTAACTATCGTCTTGAGTCCAACCCGGTAAGACACGACTTATCGCCA
CTGGCAGCAGCCACTGGTAACAGGATTAGCAGAGCGAGGTATGTAGGCGGTGCTACAGAGTTCTTGAAGT
GGTGGCCTAACTACGGCTACACTAGAAGGACAGTATTTGGTATCTGCGCTCTGCTGAAGCCAGTTACCTT
CGGAAAAAGAGTTGGTAGCTCTTGATCCGGCAAACAAACCACCGCTGGTAGCGGTGGTTTTTTTGTTTGC
AAGCAGCAGATTACGCGCAGAAAAAAAGGATCTCAAGAAGATCCTTTGATCTTTTCTACGGGGTCTGACG
CTCAGTGGAACGAAAACTCACGTTAAGGGATTTTGGTCATGCATGATATATCTCCCAATTTGTGTAGGGC
TTATTATGCACGCTTAAAAATAATAAAAGCAGACTTGACCTGATAGTTTGGCTGTGAGCAATTATGTGCT
TAGTGCATCTAACGCTTGAGTTAAGCCGCGCCGCGAAGCGGCGTCGGCTTGAACGAATTTCTAGCTAGAC
ATTATTTGCCGACTACCTTGGTGATCTCGCCTTTCACGTAGTGGACAAATTCTTCCAACTGATCTGCGCG
CGAGGCCAAGCGATCTTCTTCTTGTCCAAGATAAGCCTGTCTAGCTTCAAGTATGACGGGCTGATACTGG
GCCGGCAGGCGCTCCATTGCCCAGTCGGCAGCGACATCCTTCGGCGCGATTTTGCCGGTTACTGCGCTGT
ACCAAATGCGGGACAACGTAAGCACTACATTTCGCTCATCGCCAGCCCAGTCGGGCGGCGAGTTCCATAG
CGTTAAGGTTTCATTTAGCGCCTCAAATAGATCCTGTTCAGGAACCGGATCAAAGAGTTCCTCCGCCGCT
GGACCTACCAAGGCAACGCTATGTTCTCTTGCTTTTGTCAGCAAGATAGCCAGATCAATGTCGATCGTGG
CTGGCTCGAAGATACCTGCAAGAATGTCATTGCGCTGCCATTCTCCAAATTGCAGTTCGCGCTTAGCTGG
ATAACGCCACGGAATGATGTCGTCGTGCACAACAATGGTGACTTCTACAGCGCGGAGAATCTCGCTCTCT
CCAGGGGAAGCCGAAGTTTCCAAAAGGTCGTTGATCAAAGCTCGCCGCGTTGTTTCATCAAGCCTTACGG
TCACCGTAACCAGCAAATCAATATCACTGTGTGGCTTCAGGCCGCCATCCACTGCGGAGCCGTACAAATG
TACGGCCAGCAACGTCGGTTCGAGATGGCGCTCGATGACGCCAACTACCTCTGATAGTTGAGTCGATACT
TCGGCGATCACCGCTTCCCCCATGATGTTTAACTTTGTTTTAGGGCGACTGCCCTGCTGCGTAACATCGT
TGCTGCTCCATAACATCAAACATCGACCCACGGCGTAACGCGCTTGCTGCTTGGATGCCCGAGGCATAGA
CTGTACCCCAAAAAAACAGTCATAACAAGCCATGAAAACCGCCACTGCGCCGTTACCACCGCTGCGTTCG
GTCAAGGTTCTGGACCAGTTGCGTGAGCGCATACGCTACTTGCATTACAGCTTACGAACCGAACAGGCTT
ATGTCCACTGGGTTCGTGCCCGAATTGATCACAGGCAGCAACGCTCTGTCATCGTTACAATCAACATGCT
ACCCTCCGCGAGATCATCCGTGTTTCAAACCCGGCAGCTTAGTTGCCGTTCTTCCGAATAGCATCGGTAA
CATGAGCAAAGTCTGCCGCCTTACAACGGCTCTCCCGCTGACGCCGTCCCGGACTGATGGGCTGCCTGTA
TCGAGTGGTGATTTTGTGCCGAGCTGCCGGTCGGGGAGCTGTTGGCTGGCTGGTGGCAGGATATATTGTG
GTGTAAACAAATTGACGCTTAGACAACTTAATAACACATTGCGGACGTTTTTAATGTACTGAATTAACGC
CGAATTGCTCTAGCATTCGCCATTCAGGCTGCGCAACTGTTGGGAAGGGCGATCGGTGCGGGCCTCTTCG
CTATTACGCCAGCTGGCGAAAGGGGGATGTGCTGCAAGGCGATTAAGTTGGGTAACGCCAGGGTTTTCCC
AGTCACGACGTTGTAAAACGACGGCCAGTGCCAAGCTAATTCGCTTCAAGACGTGCTCAAATCACTATTT
CCACACCCCTATATTTCTATTGCACTCCCTTTTAACTGTTTTTTATTACAAAAATGCCCTGGAAAATGCA
CTCCCTTTTTGTGTTTGTTTTTTTGTGAAACGATGTTGTCAGGTAATTTATTTGTCAGTCTACTATGGTG
GCCCATTATATTAATAGCAACTGTCGGTCCAATAGACGACGTCGATTTTCTGCATTTGTTTAACCACGTG
GATTTTATGACATTTTATATTAGTTAATTTGTAAAACCTACCCAATTAAAGACCTCATATGTTCTAAAGA
CTAATACTTAATGATAACAATTTTCTTTTAGTGAAGAAAGGGATAATTAGTAAATATGGAACAAGGGCAG
AAGATTTATTAAAGCCGCGTAAGAGACAACAAGTAGGTACGTGGAGTGTCTTAGGTGACTTACCCACATA
ACATAAAGTGACATTAACAAACATAGCTAATGCTCCTATTTGAATAGTGCATATCAGCATACCTTATTAC
ATATAGATAGGAGCAAACTCTAGCTAGATTGTTGAGCAGATCTCGGTGACGGGCAGGACCGGACGGGGCG
GTACCGGCAGGCTGAAGTCCAGCTGCCAGAAACCCACGTCATGCCAGTTCCCGTGCTTGAAGCCGGCCGC
CCGCAGCATGCCGCGGGGGGCATATCCGAGCGCCTCGTGCATGCGCACGCTCGGGTCGTTGGGCAGCCCG
ATGACAGCGACCACGCTCTTGAAGCCCTGTGCCTCCAGGGACTTCAGCAGGTGGGTGTAGAGCGTGGAGC
CCAGTCCCGTCCGCTGGTGGCGGGGGGAGACGTACACGGTCGACTCGGCCGTCCAGTCGTAGGCGTTGCG
TGCCTTCCAGGGGCCCGCGTAGGCGATGCCGGCGACCTCGCCGTCCACCTCGGCGACGAGCCAGGGATAG
CGCTCCCGCAGACGGACGAGGTCGTCCGTCCACTCCTGCGGTTCCTGCGGCTCGGTACGGAAGTTGACCG
TGCTTGTCTCGATGTAGTGGTTGACGATGGTGCAGACCGCCGGCATGTCCGCCTCGGTGGCACGGCGGAT
GTCGGCCGGGCGTCGTTCTGGGCTCATGGTAGATCCCCCGTTCGTAAATGGTGAAAATTTTCAGAAAATT
GCTTTTGCTTTAAAAGAAATGATTTAAATTGCTGCAATAGAAGTAGAATGCTTGATTGCTTGAGATTCGT
TTGTTTTGTATATGTTGTGTTGAGAATTAATTCTCGAGGTCCTCTCCAAATGAAATGAACTTCCTTATAT
AGAGGAAGGGTCTTGCGAAGGATAGTGGGATTGTGCGTCATCCCTTACGTCAGTGGAGATATCACATCAA
TCCACTTGCTTTGAAGACGTGGTTGGAACGTCTTCTTTTTCCACGATGCTCCTCGTGGGTGGGGGTCCAT
CTTTGGGACCACTGTCGGCAGAGGCATCTTCAACGATGGCCTTTCCTTTATCGCAATGATGGCATTTGTA
GGAGCCACCTTCCTTTTCCACTATCTTCACAATAAAGTGACAGATAGCTGGGCAATGGAATCCGAGGAGG
TTTCCGGATATTACCCTTTGTTGAAAAGTCTCAATTGCCCTTTGGTCTTCTGAGACTGTATCTTTGATAT
TTTTGGAGTAGACAAGTGTGTCGTGCTCCACCATGTTGACCGGCATGCAAGCTTGCATGCCTGCAGTGCA
GCGTGACCCGGTCGTGCCCCTCTCTAGAGATAATGAGCATTGCATGTCTAAGTTATAAAAAATTACCACA
TATTTTTTTTGTCACACTTGTTTGAAGTGCAGTTTATCTATCTTTATACATATATTTAAACTTTACTCTA
CGAATAATATAATCTATAGTACTACAATAATATCAGTGTTTTAGAGAATCATATAAATGAACAGTTAGAC
ATGGTCTAAAGGACAATTGAGTATTTTGACAACAGGACTCTACAGTTTTATCTTTTTAGTGTGCATGTGT
TCTCCTTTTTTTTTGCAAATAGCTTCACCTATATAATACTTCATCCATTTTATTAGTACATCCATTTAGG
GTTTAGGGTTAATGGTTTTTATAGACTAATTTTTTTAGTACATCTATTTTATTCTATTTTAGCCTCTAAA
TTAAGAAAACTAAAACTCTATTTTAGTTTTTTTATTTAATAATTTAGATATAAAATAGAATAAAATAAAG
TGACTAAAAATTAAACAAATACCCTTTAAGAAATTAAAAAAACTAAGGAAACATTTTTCTTGTTTCGAGT
AGATAATGCCAGCCTGTTAAACGCCGTCGACGAGTCTAACGGACACCAACCAGCGAACCAGCAGCGTCGC
GTCGGGCCAAGCGAAGCAGACGGCACGGCATCTCTGTCGCTGCCTCTGGACCCCTCTCGAGAGTTCCGCT
CCACCGTTGGACTTGCTCCGCTGTCGGCATCCAGAAATTGCGTGGCGGAGCGGCAGACGTGAGCCGGCAC
GGCAGGCGGCCTCCTCCTCCTCTCACGGCACCGGCAGCTACGGGGGATTCCTTTCCCACCGCTCCTTCGC
TTTCCCTTCCTCGCCCGCCGTAATAAATAGACACCCCCTCCACACCCTCTTTCCCCAACCTCGTGTTGTT
CGGAGCGCACACACACACAACCAGATCTCCCCCAAATCCACCCGTCGGCACCTCCGCTTCAAGGTACGCC
GCTCGTCCTCCCCCCCCCCCCCTCTCTACCTTCTCTAGATCGGCGTTCCGGTCCATGGTTAGGGCCCGGT
AGTTCTACTTCTGTTCATGTTTGTGTTAGATCCGTGTTTGTGTTAGATCCGTGCTGCTAGCGTTCGTACA
CGGATGCGACCTGTACGTCAGACACGTTCTGATTGCTAACTTGCCAGTGTTTCTCTTTGGGGAATCCTGG
GATGGCTCTAGCCGTTCCGCAGACGGGATCGATTTCATGATTTTTTTTGTTTCGTTGCATAGGGTTTGGT
TTGCCCTTTTCCTTTATTTCAATATATGCCGTGCACTTGTTTGTCGGGTCATCTTTTCATGCTTTTTTTT
GTCTTGGTTGTGATGATGTGGTCTGGTTGGGCGGTCGTTCTAGATCGGAGTAGAATTAATTCTGTTTCAA
ACTACCTGGTGGATTTATTAATTTTGGATCTGTATGTGTGTGCCATACATATTCATAGTTACGAATTGAA
GATGATGGATGGAAATATCGATCTAGGATAGGTATACATGTTGATGCGGGTTTTACTGATGCATATACAG
AGATGCTTTTTGTTCGCTTGGTTGTGATGATGTGGTGTGGTTGGGCGGTCGTTCATTCGTTCTAGATCGG
AGTAGAATACTGTTTCAAACTACCTGGTGTATTTATTAATTTTGGAACTGTATGTGTGTGTCATACATCT
TCATAGTTACGAGTTTAAGATGGATGGAAATATCGATCTAGGATAGGTATACATGTTGATGTGGGTTTTA
CTGATGCATATACATGATGGCATATGCAGCATCTATTCATATGCTCTAACCTTGAGTACCTATCTATTAT
AATAAACAAGTATGTTTTATAATTATTTTGATCTTGATATACTTGGATGATGGCATATGCAGCAGCTATA
TGTGGATTTTTTTAGCCCTGCCTTCATACGCTATTTATTTGCTTGGTACTGTTTCTTTTGTCGATGCTCA
CCCTGTTGTTTGGTGTTACTTCTGCAGGTCGACTCTAGAGGATCCCCCGCGCCACCATGAGCCAATTTGA
TATATTATGTAAAACACCACCTAAGGTCCTGGTTCGTCAGTTTGTGGAAAGGTTTGAAAGACCTTCAGGG
GAAAAAATAGCATCATGTGCTGCTGAACTAACCTATTTATGTTGGATGATTACTCATAACGGAACAGCAA
TCAAGAGAGCCACATTCATGAGCTATAATACTATCATAAGCAATTCGCTGAGTTTCGATATTGTCAACAA
ATCACTCCAGTTTAAATACAAGACGCAAAAAGCAACAATTCTGGAAGCCTCATTAAAGAAATTAATTCCT
GCTTGGGAATTTACAATTATTCCTTACAATGGACAAAAACATCAATCTGATATCACTGATATTGTAAGTA
GTTTGCAATTACAGTTCGAATCATCGGAAGAAGCAGATAAGGGAAATAGCCACAGTAAAAAAATGCTTAA
AGCACTTCTAAGTGAGGGTGAAAGCATCTGGGAGATCACTGAGAAAATACTAAATTCGTTTGAGTATACC
TCGAGATTTACAAAAACAAAAACTTTATACCAATTCCTCTTCCTAGCTACTTTCATCAATTGTGGAAGAT
TCAGCGATATTAAGAACGTTGATCCGAAATCATTTAAATTAGTCCAAAATAAGTATCTGGGAGTAATAAT
CCAGTGTTTAGTGACAGAGACAAAGACAAGCGTTAGTAGGCACATATACTTCTTTAGCGCAAGGGGTAGG
ATCGATCCACTTGTATATTTGGATGAATTTTTGAGGAACTCTGAACCAGTCCTAAAACGAGTAAATAGGA
CCGGCAATTCTTCAAGCAACAAACAGGAATACCAATTATTAAAAGATAACTTAGTCAGATCGTACAACAA
GGCTTTGAAGAAAAATGCGCCTTATCCAATCTTTGCTATAAAGAATGGCCCAAAATCTCACATTGGAAGA
CATTTGATGACCTCATTTCTGTCAATGAAGGGCCTAACGGAGTTGACTAATGTTGTGGGAAATTGGAGCG
ATAAGCGTGCTTCTGCCGTGGCCAGGACAACGTATACTCATCAGATAACAGCAATACCTGATCACTACTT
CGCACTAGTTTCTCGGTACTATGCATATGATCCAATATCAAAGGAAATGATAGCATTGAAGGATGAGACT
AATCCAATTGAGGAGTGGCAGCATATAGAACAGCTAAAGGGTAGTGCTGAAGGAAGCATACGATACCCCG
CATGGAATGGGATAATATCACAGGAGGTACTAGACTACCTTTCATCCTACATAAATAGACGCATAGGATG
AGCTAGTGCATGCATTCATCAATATTATTCATGCGGGGAAAGGCAAGATTAATCCAACTGGCAAATCATC
CAGCGTGATTGGTAACTTCAGTTCCAGCGACTTGATTCGTTTTGGTGCTACCCACGTTTTCAATAAGGAC
GAGATGGTGGAGTAAAGAAGGAGTGCGTCGAAGCAGATCGTTCAAACATTTGGCAATAAAGTTTCTTAAG
ATTGAATCCTGTTGCCGGTCTTGCGATGATTATCATATAATTTCTGTTGAATTACGTTAAGCATGTAATA
ATTAACATGTAATGCATGACGTTATTTATGAGATGGGTTTTTATGATTAGAGTCCCGCAATTATACATTT
AATACGCGATAGAAAACAAAATATAGCGCGCAAACTAGGATAAATTATCGCGCGCGGTGTCATCTATGTT
ACTAGATCGATCAAACTTCGGCACTGTGTAATGACGATGAGCAATCGAGAGGCTGACTAACAAAAGGTAT
GCCCAAAAACAACCTCTCCAAACTGTTTCGAATTGGAAGTTTCTGCTCATGCCGACAGGCATAACTTAGA
TATTCGCGGGCTATTCCCACTAATTCGTCCTGCTGGTTTGCGCCAAGATAAATCAGTGCATCTCCTTACA
AGTTCCTCTGTCTTGTGAAATGAACTGCTGACTGCCCCCCAAGAAAGCCTCCTCATCTCCCAGTTGGCGG
CGGCTGATACACCATCGAAAACCCACGTCCGAACACTTGATACATGTGCCTGAGAAATAGGGGTCGACCC
GAGCTCGAATTTCCCCGATCGTTCAAACATTTGGCAATAAAGTTTCTTAAGATTGAATCCTGTTGCCGGT
CTTGCGATGATTATCATATAATTTCTGTTGAATTACGTTAAGCATGTAATAATTAACATGTAATGCATGA
CGTTATTTATGAGATGGGTTTTTATGATTAGAGTCCCGCAATTATACATTTAATACGCGATAGAAAACAA
AATATAGCGCGCAAACTAGGATAAATTATCGCGCGCGGTGTCATCTATGTTACTAGATCGGGAATTCGTA
ATCATGTCATAGCTGTTTCCTGTGTGAAATTGTTATCCGCTCACAATTCCACACAACATACGAGCCGGAA
GCATAAAGTGTAAAGCCTGGGGTGCCTAATGAGTGAGCTAACTCACATTAATTGCGTTGCGCTCACTGCC
CGCTTTCCAGTCGGGAAACCTGTCGTGCCAGCTGCATTAATGAATCGGCCAACGCGCGGGGAGAGGCGGT
TTGCGTATTGGAGCTTGAGCTTGGATCAGATTGTCGTTTCCCGCCTTCAGTTTAAACTATCAGTGTTTGA
CAGGATATATTGGCGGGTAAACCTAAGAGAAAAGAGCGTTTATTAGAATAATCGGATATTTAAAAGGGCG
TGAAAAGGTTTATCCGTTCGTCCATTTGTATGTGCATGCCAACCACAGGGTTCCCCTCGGGATCAA
Features (pLannotate 1.2.2; 26 found; start..end, strand, type, name):
    256..657     +  CDS            Y4CG_SINFN (fragment): Protein inferred from homology: Swiss-Prot protein existence level 3. From Sinorhizobium fredii (strain NBRC 101917 / NGR234).
   1217..1846    +  CDS            pVS1 StaA: stability protein from the Pseudomonas plasmid pVS1 (Heeb et al., 2000)
   2275..3348    +  CDS            pVS1 RepA: replication protein from the Pseudomonas plasmid pVS1 (Heeb et al., 2000)
   3414..3608    +  rep_origin     pVS1 oriV: origin of replication for the Pseudomonas plasmid pVS1 (Heeb et al., 2000)
   3811..3850    +  CDS            rop (fragment): Rop protein, which maintains plasmids at low copy number; rop
   3952..4092    +  misc_feature   bom: basis of mobility region from pBR322
   4278..4866    -  rep_origin     ori: high-copy-number ColE1/pMB1/pBR322/pUC origin of replication
   5112..5899    -  CDS            SmR (fragment): aminoglycoside adenylyltransferase (Murphy, 1985); aadA; confers resistance to spectinomycin and streptomycin
   5910..5966    -  CDS            GmR (fragment): gentamycin acetyltransferase; aacC1; confers resistance to gentamycin
   6142..6165    -  promoter       Pc promoter (fragment): intI1 (promoter lies within the coding sequence); class 1 integron promoter
   6424..6448    +  misc_feature   LB T-DNA repeat: left border repeat from nopaline C58 T-DNA
   6526..6680    -  CDS            lacZα (fragment): LacZα fragment of β-galactosidase; lacZ fragment
   7249..7797    -  CDS            bar: PAT_STRHY - Experimental evidence at protein level: Swiss-Prot protein existence level 1. Inactivates phosphinothricin (PPT) by transfer of an acetyl group from acetyl CoA. Can also acetylate demethylphosphinothricin but not PTT or glutamate. This enzyme is an effector of phosphinothricin tripeptide (PTT or bialaphos) resistance. From Streptomyces hygroscopicus. Introduced by genetic manipulation and expressed in glufosinate-tolerant maize by Dekalb Genetics.
   7872..7908    -  ncRNA          PK1-TEV CVMV: Accession: RF01102 - 5'-leader pseudoknot of TEV/CVMV
   7949..8293    -  promoter       CaMV 35S promoter: strong constitutive promoter from cauliflower mosaic virus
   7950..7996    -  promoter       minimal CaMV 35S promoter: minimal 35S promoter from cauliflower mosaic virus
   8391..10387   +  promoter       Ubi promoter: maize polyubiquitin gene promoter
  10417..11685   +  CDS            FLPe: nuclear-targeted site-specific recombinase FLPe is a fusion between the SV40 nuclear localization signal and a thermostable version of the Saccharomyces cerevisiae site-specific recombinase FLP. Recombination occurs at FRT sequences.
  11693..11842   +  CDS            nos (fragment): DHNO_AGRT7 - Protein inferred from homology: Swiss-Prot protein existence level 3. From Agrobacterium tumefaciens (strain T37).
  11866..12118   +  terminator     NOS terminator: nopaline synthase terminator and poly(A) signal
  12477..12729   +  terminator     NOS terminator: nopaline synthase terminator and poly(A) signal
  12768..12790   -  protein_bind   lac operator (fragment): The lac repressor binds to the lac operator to inhibit transcription in E. coli. This inhibition can be relieved by adding lactose or isopropyl-β-D-thiogalactopyranoside (IPTG). lac repressor encoded by lacI
  12794..12824   -  promoter       lac promoter: promoter for the E. coli lac operon
  12839..12860   -  protein_bind   CAP binding site: CAP binding activates transcription in the presence of cAMP. E. coli catabolite activator protein
  12873..12961   -  CDS            lacI (fragment): lac repressor; lacI; The lac repressor binds to the lac operator to inhibit transcription in E. coli. This inhibition can be relieved by adding lactose or isopropyl-β-D-thiogalactopyranoside (IPTG).
  13018..13042   +  misc_feature   RB T-DNA repeat: right border repeat from nopaline C58 T-DNA
