[The description below was written by a language model from this plasmid's Addgene catalogue record and pLannotate feature annotations shown in this document.]
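Description:
pTF-FLPe is a binary T-DNA plant expression vector of about 13.2 kb, built on the pTF101 backbone and designed to deliver a FLPe recombinase expression cassette into plants, with maize as the context indicated by the record. The backbone carries two replication systems. A high-copy ColE1/pUC-type origin with the pBR322 bom site supports propagation in E. coli. The pVS1 oriV, together with the RepA replication and StaA stability genes, is a broad-host-range module that maintains the plasmid in Agrobacterium. Bacterial selection uses an aadA aminoglycoside adenylyltransferase gene, which confers spectinomycin (and streptomycin) resistance and lies outside the T-DNA next to remnants of an integron-type promoter and a gentamicin resistance gene.

Two plant cassettes sit between the nopaline-type left and right border repeats. Near the left border, a CaMV 35S promoter with a TEV-type 5' leader drives bar, the phosphinothricin acetyltransferase gene that provides bialaphos/glufosinate tolerance for selecting transformed plant tissue. Facing the other way, the roughly 2 kb maize polyubiquitin promoter drives the 1,269 bp FLPe coding sequence, which is followed by a nopaline synthase fragment and a NOS terminator. A second NOS terminator copy and leftover lacZα/lac promoter sequences from the original cloning region lie further downstream. FLPe is a thermostable, evolved form of yeast FLP, annotated here as carrying an SV40 nuclear localization signal, and it catalyses recombination between FRT sites.

The construct therefore supplies strong constitutive FLPe activity in transgenic plants. This fits its origin in a site-specific recombinase toolkit for maize genome engineering, for applications such as excision or rearrangement of FRT-flanked sequences.
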