Addgene plasmid #139672: pTF-FLPe
Purpose: Expression cassette for FLPe recombinase in T-DNA vector
Depositing lab: James Birchler. Depositing organization: University of Missouri at Columbia. Publication: Site-specific recombinase genome engineering toolkit in maize. Cody JP, Graham ND, Zhao C, Swyers NC, Birchler JA. Plant Direct. 2020 Mar 9;4(3):e00209. doi: 10.1002/pld3.209. eCollection 2020 Mar. PubMed 32166212.
Backbone
  Vector backbone: pTF101
  Backbone size w/o insert (bp): 9189
  Total vector size (bp): 13160
  Vector type: Plant Expression
Growth in bacteria
  Bacterial resistance: Spectinomycin, 50 μg/mL
  Growth temperature: 37°C
  Growth strain: DH5alpha
  Copy number: High Copy
Gene/Insert
  Gene/Insert name: FLPe recombinase
  Species: Synthetic
  Insert size (bp): 1269
  Promoter: Maize Ubiquitin
  Cloning method: Gibson Cloning
  Sequencing primers: 5′ GATGCTCACCCTGTTGTTTGGTGT; 3′ AACGTGGGTAGCACCAAAAC
Terms and licenses: Academic/Nonprofit Terms; Industry Terms: Not Available to Industry
How to cite: pTF-FLPe was a gift from James Birchler (Addgene plasmid # 139672 ; http://n2t.net/addgene:139672 ; RRID:Addgene_139672)
